Addgene plasmid #51679: M3929 his3::KanMX3 Disruptor Converter
Purpose: Yeast marker swap plasmid for converting HIS3 to KanMX3
Depositing lab: David Stillman. Depositing organization: University of Utah. Publication: New 'marker swap' plasmids for converting selectable markers on budding yeast gene disruptions and plasmids. Voth WP, Jiang YW, Stillman DJ. Yeast. 2003 Aug;20(11):985-93. 10.1002/yea.1018 PubMed 12898713.
Backbone
  Vector backbone: YDp-H
  Vector type: Yeast Expression ; yeast marker swap
  Selectable markers: Gentamicin
Growth in bacteria
  Bacterial resistance: Ampicillin, 100 μg/mL
  Growth temperature: 37°C
  Growth strain: DH5alpha
  Copy number: Unknown
Gene/Insert
  Gene/Insert name: KanMX3
  Cloning method: Restriction Enzyme; 5′ cloning site BglII (destroyed during cloning); 3′ cloning site EcoRI (destroyed during cloning)
  Sequencing primers: 5′ M13-F20; 3′ M13-R
Terms and licenses: Academic/Nonprofit Terms; Industry Terms: Not Available to Industry
Depositor comments: Plasmid M3929 (his3::KanMX3 ) was made by cutting YDp-H with NheI, blunting the end with Klenow and inserting a 2.5 kb BglII–EcoRI (both ends blunted with Klenow) fragment containing KanMX3 from plasmid pFA6–KanMX3.
How to cite: M3929 his3::KanMX3 Disruptor Converter was a gift from David Stillman (Addgene plasmid # 51679 ; http://n2t.net/addgene:51679 ; RRID:Addgene_51679)
