[The description below was written by a language model from this plasmid's Addgene catalogue record and pLannotate feature annotations shown in this document.]
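Description:
M3929 his3::KanMX3 Disruptor Converter is a yeast "marker swap" plasmid built on the YDp-H backbone and designed to convert a HIS3 marker already present in a budding yeast strain (on a gene disruption or a plasmid) into KanMX3. It is a bacterial shuttle construct with no yeast replication origin annotated. In E. coli it is maintained by a high-copy ColE1/pUC-type origin and selected with ampicillin through the AmpR (β-lactamase) gene and its promoter. Remnants of the pUC-style cloning region (lac promoter and operator, CAP site, lacZα and lacI fragments), along with bom and rop fragments, are also annotated.

The payload is the S. cerevisiae HIS3 region of YDp-H interrupted by a KanMX3 cassette. According to the depositor, YDp-H was cut with NheI and blunted, and a roughly 2.5 kb blunted BglII–EcoRI fragment from pFA6–KanMX3 was inserted, destroying the cloning sites. The feature table agrees: HIS3 coding sequence is split into two fragments, one adjoining the HIS3 promoter, with neighbouring genomic sequence (DED1 and MRM1/PET56 fragments) on the outside. Between the HIS3 pieces lies the kanMX gene, flanked on both sides by same-orientation sequences annotated by similarity as LEU2 fragments. These are probably the direct repeats characteristic of KanMX3, which would allow later loss of the marker by recombination, although the record does not say so.

The HIS3 arms presumably direct homologous recombination into a resident HIS3 marker, replacing it with kanMX. The catalogue lists the yeast selection as "Gentamicin", which most likely refers to G418 (geneticin), the drug normally used with kanMX. This frees HIS3 for reuse in strain construction.
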