Features (pLannotate 1.2.2; 19 found; start..end, strand, type, name):
    137..236     +  misc_feature   bom (fragment): basis of mobility region from pBR322
    242..396     -  CDS            lacZα (fragment): LacZα fragment of β-galactosidase; lacZ fragment
    428..766     -  CDS            DED1 (fragment): DED1_YEAST - Also known as SPP81. Experimental evidence at protein level: Swiss-Prot protein existence level 1. ATP-binding RNA helicase involved in translation initiation. Remodels RNA in response to ADP and ATP concentrations by facilitating disruption, but also formation of RNA duplexes. Has weak ATP-dependent affinity for dsRNA, but strong ATP-dependent affinity for ssRNA. Acts as a virus host factor involved in the replication of the MBV and the L-A viruses by promoting the negative-strand RNA synthesis. May be involved in recognition of the preinitiation complex and DNA binding of the RN
    762..1112    -  CDS            YO201_YEAST: Protein uncertain: Swiss-Prot protein existence level 5. From Saccharomyces cerevisiae (strain ATCC 204508 / S288c) (Baker's yeast).
   1069..1223    -  CDS            HIS3 (fragment): imidazoleglycerol-phosphate dehydratase, required for histidine biosynthesis; S. cerevisiae HIS3; yeast auxotrophic marker
   1224..1436    +  CDS            LEU2 (fragment): LEU3_YEAST - Experimental evidence at protein level: Swiss-Prot protein existence level 1. Catalyzes the oxidation of 3-carboxy-2-hydroxy-4- methylpentanoate (3-isopropylmalate) to 3-carboxy-4-methyl-2- oxopentanoate. The product decarboxylates to 4-methyl-2 oxopentanoate. From Saccharomyces cerevisiae (strain ATCC 204508 / S288c) (Baker's yeast).
   1725..3081    +  gene           kanMX: yeast selectable marker conferring kanamycin resistance (Wach et al., 1994)
   3092..3421    +  CDS            LEU2 (fragment): LEU3_YEAST - Experimental evidence at protein level: Swiss-Prot protein existence level 1. Catalyzes the oxidation of 3-carboxy-2-hydroxy-4- methylpentanoate (3-isopropylmalate) to 3-carboxy-4-methyl-2- oxopentanoate. The product decarboxylates to 4-methyl-2 oxopentanoate. From Saccharomyces cerevisiae (strain ATCC 204508 / S288c) (Baker's yeast).
   3694..4205    -  CDS            HIS3 (fragment): imidazoleglycerol-phosphate dehydratase, required for histidine biosynthesis; S. cerevisiae HIS3; yeast auxotrophic marker
   4206..4393    -  promoter       HIS3 promoter: S. cerevisiae HIS3
   4443..4676    +  CDS            MRM1 (fragment): MRM1_YEAST - Also known as PET56 From Saccharomyces cerevisiae (strain ATCC 204508 / S288c) (Baker's yeast).
   4730..4746    -  protein_bind   lac operator: The lac repressor binds to the lac operator to inhibit transcription in E. coli. This inhibition can be relieved by adding lactose or isopropyl-β-D-thiogalactopyranoside (IPTG). lac repressor encoded by lacI
   4754..4784    -  promoter       lac promoter: promoter for the E. coli lac operon
   4799..4820    -  protein_bind   CAP binding site: CAP binding activates transcription in the presence of cAMP. E. coli catabolite activator protein
   4833..4925    -  CDS            lacI (fragment): lac repressor; lacI; The lac repressor binds to the lac operator to inhibit transcription in E. coli. This inhibition can be relieved by adding lactose or isopropyl-β-D-thiogalactopyranoside (IPTG).
   5108..5696    -  rep_origin     ori: high-copy-number ColE1/pMB1/pBR322/pUC origin of replication
   5867..6727    -  CDS            AmpR: β-lactamase; bla; confers resistance to ampicillin, carbenicillin, and related antibiotics
   6728..6832    -  promoter       AmpR promoter: bla
   6927..35      +  CDS            rop (fragment) (across the origin): Rop protein, which maintains plasmids at low copy number; rop
>Addgene plasmid #51679 | M3929 his3::KanMX3 Disruptor Converter | depositor full sequence | sequence record 79107 | M3929 his3::KanMX3 Disruptor Converter sequence 6927 bps
TCGCGCGTTTCGGTGATGACGGTGAAAACCTCTGACACATGCAGCTCCCGGAGACGGTCACAGCTTGTCT
GTAAGCGGATGCCGGGAGCAGACAAGCCCGTCAGGGCGCGTCAGCGGGTGTTGGCGGGTGTCGGGGCTGG
CTTAACTATGCGGCATCAGAGCAGATTGTACTGAGAGTGCACCATATGCGGTGTGAAATACCGCACAGAT
GCGTAAGGAGAAAATACCGCATCAGGCGCCATTCGCCATTCAGGCTGCGCAACTGTTGGGAAGGGCGATC
GGTGCGGGCCTCTTCGCTATTACGCCAGCTGGCGAAAGGGGGATGTGCTGCAAGGCGATTAAGTTGGGTA
ACGCCAGGGTTTTCCCAGTCACGACGTTGTAAAACGACGGCCAGTGCCAAGCTTGCATGCCTGCAGGTCG
ACTCTAGAGGATCCTCGGGGACACCAAATATGGCGATCTCGGCCTTTTCGTTTCTTGGAGCTGGGACATG
TTTGCCATCGATCCATCTACCACCAGAACGGCCGTTAGATCTGCTGCCACCGTTGTTTCCACCGAAGAAA
CCACCGTTGCCGTAACCACCACGACGGTTGTTGCTAAAGAAGCTGCCACCGCCACGGCCACCGTTGTAGC
CGCCGTTGTTGTTATTGTAGTTGCTACTGTTATTTCTGGCACTTCTTGGTTTTCCTCTTAAGTGAGGAGG
AACATAACCATTCTCGTTGTTGTCGTTGATGCTTAAATTTTGCACTTGTTCGCTCAGTTCAGCCATAATA
TGAAATGCTTTTCTTGTTGTTCTTACGGAATACCACTTGCCACCTATCACCACAACTAACTTTTTCCCGT
TCCTCCATCTCTTTTATATTTTTTTTCTCGAGTTCAAGAGAAAAAAAAAGAAAAAGCAAAAAGAAAAAAG
GAAAGCGCGCCTCGTTCAGAATGACACGTATAGAATGATGCATTACCTTGTCATCTTCAGTATCATACTG
TTCGTATACATACTTACTGACATTCATAGGTATACATATATACACATGTATATATATCGTATGCTGCAGC
TTTAAATAATCGGTGTCACTACATAAGAACACCTTTGGTGGAGGGAACATCGTTGGTACCATTGGGCGAG
GTGGCTTCTCTTATGGCAACCGCAAGAGCCTTGAACGCACTCTCACTACGGTGATGATCATTCTTGCCTC
GCAGACAATCAACGTGGAGGGTAATTCTGCTAGGATCTGCCCGCCGGGAAGGCGAACCCGATCGGATGCA
TCCTCTCTGCTGCCATGATGCTGAAGTTGTCGTTGAACATGGTTGCTGCCGGCGAGGCGGTCGAGCAGGC
AGTGCAGGAGGTGTTGGACTCGGGAGTCAGAACGGGCGACCTGCTCGGCTCGAGCTCCACTTCGGAGGTT
GGCGACGCCATTGCGCTTGCAGTTAAGGAAGCCTTGCGCAGGCAATCCGCAGCTGGTCTGAGCTAGCCTC
GAGGACCCTTCTCTTTAGACTATTCTACTCTTATGCACGTAAAAAATTCTAGGAAATATGTATTAACTAG
GAGTAAAATAACCGGCTAGTGGCATTCATATAGCCGTCTGTTTACATCTACATCACACATTTCGAGTGTA
TATCTCGCAACGTTGGCGTTAAATAGGCAGTCAATGGCCCGACCATTCTATGGTGTTTAGGTCGATGCCA
TCTTTGTACAGCTTGCCTCGTCCCCGCCGGGTCACCCGGCCAGCGACATGGAGGCCCAGAATACCCTCCT
TGACAGTCTTGACGTGCGCAGCTCAGGGGCATGATGTGACTGTCGCCCGTACATTTAGCCCATACATCCC
CATGTATAATCATTTGCATCCATACATTTTGATGGCCGCACGGCGCGAAGCAAAAATTACGGCTCCTCGC
TGCAGACCTGCGAGCAGGGAAACGCTCCCCTCACAGACGCGTTGAATTGTCCCCACGCCGCGCCCCTGTA
GAGAAATATAAAAGGTTAGGATTTGCCACTGAGGTTCTTCTTTCATATACTTCCTTTTAAAATCTTGCTA
GGATACAGTTCTCACATCACATCCGAACATAAACAACCATGGGTAAGGAAAAGACTCACGTTTCGAGGCC
GCGATTAAATTCCAACATGGATGCTGATTTATATGGGTATAAATGGGCTCGCGATAATGTCGGGCAATCA
GGTGCGACAATCTATCGATTGTATGGGAAGCCCGATGCGCCAGAGTTGTTTCTGAAACATGGCAAAGGTA
GCGTTGCCAATGATGTTACAGATGAGATGGTCAGACTAAACTGGCTGACGGAATTTATGCCTCTTCCGAC
CATCAAGCATTTTATCCGTACTCCTGATGATGCATGGTTACTCACCACTGCGATCCCCGGCAAAACAGCA
TTCCAGGTATTAGAAGAATATCCTGATTCAGGTGAAAATATTGTTGATGCGCTGGCAGTGTTCCTGCGCC
GGTTGCATTCGATTCCTGTTTGTAATTGTCCTTTTAACAGCGATCGCGTATTTCGTCTCGCTCAGGCGCA
ATCACGAATGAATAACGGTTTGGTTGATGCGAGTGATTTTGATGACGAGCGTAATGGCTGGCCTGTTGAA
CAAGTCTGGAAAGAAATGCATAAGCTTTTGCCATTCTCACCGGATTCAGTCGTCACTCATGGTGATTTCT
CACTTGATAACCTTATTTTTGACGAGGGGAAATTAATAGGTTGTATTGATGTTGGACGAGTCGGAATCGC
AGACCGATACCAGGATCTTGCCATCCTATGGAACTGCCTCGGTGAGTTTTCTCCTTCATTACAGAAACGG
CTTTTTCAAAAATATGGTATTGATAATCCTGATATGAATAAATTGCAGTTTCATTTGATGCTCGATGAGT
TTTTCTAATCAGTACTGACAATAAAAAGATTCTTGTTTTCAAGAACTTGTCATTTGTATAGTTTTTTTAT
ATTGTAGTTGTTCTATTTTAATCAAATGTTAGCGTGATTTATATTTTTTTTCGCCTCGACATCATCTGCC
CAGATGCGAAGTTAAGTGCGCAGAAAGTAATATCATGCGTCAATCGTATGTGAATGCTGGTCGCTATACT
GCTGTCGATTCGATACTAACGCCGCCATCCAGTGTCGACTAGGGTTGCTGCCATCGGCCTCGCTCGCGTC
TTTGCCGGATAGCAAGAGCGCCTTTGGCCTCTACGAGCCCTGCCACGGCTCTGCGCCCGATCTGCCCGCC
GGGAAGGCGAACCCGATCGGATGCATCCTCTCTGCTGCCATGATGCTGAAGTTGTCGTTGAACATGGTTG
CTGCCGGCGAGGCGGTCGAGCAGGCAGTGCAGGAGGTGTTGGACTCGGGAGTCAGAACGGGCGACCTGCT
CGGCTCGAGCTCCACTTCGGAGGTTGGCGACGCCATTGCGCTTGCAGTTAAGGAAGCCTTGCGCAGGCAA
TCCGCAGCTGGTCTGAGCTAGCCTCGAGGACCCTTCTCTTTAGACTATTCTACTCTTATGCACGTAAAAA
ATTCTAGGAAATATGTATTAACTAGGAGTAAAATAACCGGCTAGTGGCATTCATATAGCCGTCTGTTTAC
ATCTACATCACACATTTCGAGTGTATATCTCGCAACGTTGGCGTTAAATAGGCAGTCAATGGCCCGACCA
TTCTATGGTGTTTAGGTCGATGCCATCTTTGTACGTTTAAACGAGCTCGAATTCTAGCCTCTGCAAAGCT
TTCAAGAAAATGCGGGATCATCTCGCAAGAGAGATCTCCTACTTTCTCCCTTTGCAAACCAAGTTCGACA
ACTGCGTACGGCCTGTTCGAAAGATCTACCACCGCTCTGGAAAGTGCCTCATCCAAAGGCGCAAATCCTG
ATCCAAACCTTTTTACTCCACGCACGGCCCCTAGGGCCTCTTTAAAAGCTTGACCGAGAGCAATCCCGCA
GTCTTCAGTGGTGTGATGGTCGTCTATGTGTAAGTCACCAATGCACTCAACGATTAGCGACCAGCCGGAA
TGCTTGGCCAGAGCATGTATCATATGGTCCAGAAACCCTATACCTGTGTGGACGTTAATCACTTGCGATT
GTGTGGCCTGTTCTGCTACTGCTTCTGCCTCTTTTTCTGGGAAGATCGAGTGCTCTATCGCTAGGGGACC
ACCCTTTAAAGAGATCGCAATCTGAATCTTGGTTTCATTTGTAATACGCTTTACTAGGGCTTTCTGCTCT
GTCATCTTTGCCTTCGTTTATCTTGCCTGCTCATTTTTTAGTATATTCTTCGAAGAAATCACATTACTTT
ATATAATGTATAATTCATTATGTGATAATGCCAATCGCTAAGAAAAAAAAAGAGTCATCCGCTAGGTGGA
AAAAAAAAAATGAAAATCATTACCGAGGCATAAAAAAATATAGAGTGTACTAGAGGAGGCCAAGAGTAAT
AGAAAAAGAAAATTGCGGGAAAGGACTGTGTTATGACTTCCCTGACTAATGCCGTGTTCAAACGATACCT
GGCAGTGACTCCTAGCGCTCACCAAGCTCTTAAAACGAGAATTAAGAAAAAGTCGTCATCTTTCGATAAG
TTTTTCCCACAGCAAAGCAATAGTAGAAAAAAACAATGGGAAACGTTGAATGAAGACAAAGCGTCGTGGT
TTAAAAGGAAATACGCTCACGTACATGCTAGGGAACAGGACCGTGCAGCGGATCCCCGGGTACCGAGCTC
GAATTCGTAATCATGGTCATAGCTGTTTCCTGTGTGAAATTGTTATCCGCTCACAATTCCACACAACATA
CGAGCCGGAAGCATAAAGTGTAAAGCCTGGGGTGCCTAATGAGTGAGCTAACTCACATTAATTGCGTTGC
GCTCACTGCCCGCTTTCCAGTCGGGAAACCTGTCGTGCCAGCTGCATTAATGAATCGGCCAACGCGCGGG
GAGAGGCGGTTTGCGTATTGGGCGCTCTTCCGCTTCCTCGCTCACTGACTCGCTGCGCTCGGTCGTTCGG
CTGCGGCGAGCGGTATCAGCTCACTCAAAGGCGGTAATACGGTTATCCACAGAATCAGGGGATAACGCAG
GAAAGAACATGTGAGCAAAAGGCCAGCAAAAGGCCAGGAACCGTAAAAAGGCCGCGTTGCTGGCGTTTTT
CCATAGGCTCCGCCCCCCTGACGAGCATCACAAAAATCGACGCTCAAGTCAGAGGTGGCGAAACCCGACA
GGACTATAAAGATACCAGGCGTTTCCCCCTGGAAGCTCCCTCGTGCGCTCTCCTGTTCCGACCCTGCCGC
TTACCGGATACCTGTCCGCCTTTCTCCCTTCGGGAAGCGTGGCGCTTTCTCAATGCTCACGCTGTAGGTA
TCTCAGTTCGGTGTAGGTCGTTCGCTCCAAGCTGGGCTGTGTGCACGAACCCCCCGTTCAGCCCGACCGC
TGCGCCTTATCCGGTAACTATCGTCTTGAGTCCAACCCGGTAAGACACGACTTATCGCCACTGGCAGCAG
CCACTGGTAACAGGATTAGCAGAGCGAGGTATGTAGGCGGTGCTACAGAGTTCTTGAAGTGGTGGCCTAA
CTACGGCTACACTAGAAGGACAGTATTTGGTATCTGCGCTCTGCTGAAGCCAGTTACCTTCGGAAAAAGA
GTTGGTAGCTCTTGATCCGGCAAACAAACCACCGCTGGTAGCGGTGGTTTTTTTGTTTGCAAGCAGCAGA
TTACGCGCAGAAAAAAAGGATCTCAAGAAGATCCTTTGATCTTTTCTACGGGGTCTGACGCTCAGTGGAA
CGAAAACTCACGTTAAGGGATTTTGGTCATGAGATTATCAAAAAGGATCTTCACCTAGATCCTTTTAAAT
TAAAAATGAAGTTTTAAATCAATCTAAAGTATATATGAGTAAACTTGGTCTGACAGTTACCAATGCTTAA
TCAGTGAGGCACCTATCTCAGCGATCTGTCTATTTCGTTCATCCATAGTTGCCTGACTCCCCGTCGTGTA
GATAACTACGATACGGGAGGGCTTACCATCTGGCCCCAGTGCTGCAATGATACCGCGAGACCCACGCTCA
CCGGCTCCAGATTTATCAGCAATAAACCAGCCAGCCGGAAGGGCCGAGCGCAGAAGTGGTCCTGCAACTT
TATCCGCCTCCATCCAGTCTATTAATTGTTGCCGGGAAGCTAGAGTAAGTAGTTCGCCAGTTAATAGTTT
GCGCAACGTTGTTGCCATTGCTACAGGCATCGTGGTGTCACGCTCGTCGTTTGGTATGGCTTCATTCAGC
TCCGGTTCCCAACGATCAAGGCGAGTTACATGATCCCCCATGTTGTGCAAAAAAGCGGTTAGCTCCTTCG
GTCCTCCGATCGTTGTCAGAAGTAAGTTGGCCGCAGTGTTATCACTCATGGTTATGGCAGCACTGCATAA
TTCTCTTACTGTCATGCCATCCGTAAGATGCTTTTCTGTGACTGGTGAGTACTCAACCAAGTCATTCTGA
GAATAGTGTATGCGGCGACCGAGTTGCTCTTGCCCGGCGTCAATACGGGATAATACCGCGCCACATAGCA
GAACTTTAAAAGTGCTCATCATTGGAAAACGTTCTTCGGGGCGAAAACTCTCAAGGATCTTACCGCTGTT
GAGATCCAGTTCGATGTAACCCACTCGTGCACCCAACTGATCTTCAGCATCTTTTACTTTCACCAGCGTT
TCTGGGTGAGCAAAAACAGGAAGGCAAAATGCCGCAAAAAAGGGAATAAGGGCGACACGGAAATGTTGAA
TACTCATACTCTTCCTTTTTCAATATTATTGAAGCATTTATCAGGGTTATTGTCTCATGAGCGGATACAT
ATTTGAATGTATTTAGAAAAATAAACAAATAGGGGTTCCGCGCACATTTCCCCGAAAAGTGCCACCTGAC
GTCTAAGAAACCATTATTATCATGACATTAACCTATAAAAATAGGCGTATCACGAGGCCCTTTCGTC
