>Addgene plasmid #51679 | M3929 his3::KanMX3 Disruptor Converter | addgene partial sequence | sequence record 81294 | M13-Rev 5'-CAGGAAACAGCTATGACC-3'
GCACGGTCCTGTTCCCTAGCATGTACGTGAGCGTATTTCCTTTTAAACCACGACGCTTTGTCTTCATTCA
ACGTTTCCCATTGTTTTTTTCTACTATTGCTTTGCTGTGGGAAAAACTTATCGAAAGATGACGACTTTTT
CTTAATTCTCGTTTTAAGAGCTTGGTGAGCGCTAGGAGTCACTGCCAGGTATCGTTTGAACACGGCATTA
GTCAGGGAAGTCATAACACAGTCCTTTCCCGCAATTTTCTTTTTCTATTACTCTTGGCCTCCTCTAGTAC
ACTCTATATTTTTTTATGCCTCGGTAATGATTTTCATTTTTTTTTTTCCACCTAGCGGATGACTCTTTTT
TTTTCTTAGCGATTGGCATTATCACATAATGAATTATACATTATATAAAGTAATGTGATTTCTTCGAAGA
ATATACTAAAAAATGAGCAGGCAAGATAAACGAAGGCAAAGATGACAGAGCAGAAAGCCCTAGTAAAGCG
TATTACAAATGAAACCAAGATTCAGATTGCGATCTCTTTAAAGGGTGGTCCCCTAGCGATAGAGCACTCG
ATCTTCCCAGAAAAAGAGGCAGAAGCAGTAGCAGAACAGGCCACACAATCGCAAGTGATTAACGTCCACA
CAGGTATAGGGTTTCTGGACCATATGATACATGCTCTGGCCAAGCATTCCGGCTGGTCGCTAATCGTTGA
GTGCATTGGTGACTTACACATAGACGACCATCACACCACTGAAGACTGCGGGATTGCTCTCGGTCAAGCT
TTTAAAGAGGCCCTAGGGGCCGTGCGTGGAGTAAAAAGGTTTGGATCAGGATTTGCGCCTTTGGATGAGG
CACTTTCCAGAGCGGTGGTA
