>Addgene plasmid #51679 | M3929 his3::KanMX3 Disruptor Converter | addgene partial sequence | sequence record 81445 | M13pUC-Fwd 5'-CCCAGTCACGACGTTGTAAAACG-3'
GCAGGTCGACTCTAGAGGATCCTCGGGGACACCAAATATGGCGATCTCGGCCTTTTCGTTTCTTGGAGCT
GGGACATGTTTGCCATCGATCCATCTACCACCAGAACGGCCGTTAGATCTGCTGCCACCGTTGTTTCCAC
CGAAGAAACCACCGTTGCCGTAACCACCACGACGGTTGTTGCTAAAGAAGCTGCCACCGCCACGGCCACC
GTTGTAGCCGCCGTTGTTGTTATTGTAGTTGCTACTGTTATTTCTGGCACTTCTTGGTTTTCCTCTTAAG
TGAGGAGGAACATAACCATTCTCGTTGTTGTCGTTGATGCTTAAATTTTGCACTTGTTCGCTCAGTTCAG
CCATAATATGAAATGCTTTTCTTGTTGTTCTTACGGAATACCACTTGCCACCTATCACCACAACTAACTT
TTTCCCGTTCCTCCATCTCTTTTATATTTTTTTTCTCGAGTTCAAGAGAAAAAAAAAGAAAAAGCAAAAA
GAAAAAAGGAAAGCGCGCCTCGTTCAGAATGACACGTATAGAATGATGCATTACCTTGTCATCTTCAGTA
TCATACTGTTCGTATACATACTTACTGACATTCATAGGTATACATATATACACATGTATATATATCGTAT
GCTGCAGCTTTAAATAATCGGTGTCACTACATAAGAACACCTTTGGTGGAGGGAACATCGTTGGTACCAT
TGGGCGAGGTGGCTTCTCTTATGGCAACCGCAAGAGCCTTGAACGCACTCTCACTACGGTGATGATCATT
CTTGCCTCGCAGACAATCAACGTGGAGGGTAATTCTGCTAGGATCTGCCCGCCGGGAAGGCGAACCCGAT
CGGATGCATCCTCTCTGCTGCCATGATGCTGAAGTTGTCGTTGAACATGGTTGCTGCCGGCGAGGCGGTC
GAGCAGGCAGTGCAGGAGGTGTTGGACTCGGGAGTCAGAACGGGCGACCTGCTCGGCTCGAGCTCCACTT
C
